>Addgene plasmid #207682 | qTAG-N-Blast-ultraID | addgene full sequence | sequence record 413747 | Addgene NGS Result
TCGCGCGTTTCGGTGATGACGGTGAAAACCTCTGACACATGCAGCTCCCGGAGACGGTCACAGCTTGTCT
GTAAGCGGATGCCGGGAGCAGACAAGCCCGTCAGGGCGCGTCAGCGGGTGTTGGCGGGTGTCGGGGCTGG
CTTAACTATGCGGCATCAGAGCAGATTGTACTGAGAGTGCACCATATGCGGTGTGAAATACCGCACAGAT
GCGTAAGGAGAAAATACCGCATCAGGCGCCATTCGCCATTCAGGCTGCGCAACTGTTGGGAAGGGCGATC
GGTGCGGGCCTCTTCGCTATTACGCCAGCTGGCGAAAGGGGGATGTGCTGCAAGGCGATTAAGTTGGGTA
ACGCCAGGGTTTTCCCAGTCACGACGTTGTAAAACGACGGCCAGTGAATTCGGCAAGAGCAAGACCGGTA
GCTACCGTTCGTATAGCATACATTATACGAAGTTATCTGCTAGCATGGCCAAGCCTTTGTCTCAAGAAGA
ATCCACCCTCATTGAAAGAGCAACGGCTACAATCAACAGCATCCCCATCTCTGAAGACTACAGCGTCGCC
AGCGCAGCTCTCTCTAGCGACGGCCGCATCTTCACTGGTGTCAATGTATATCATTTTACTGGGGGACCTT
GTGCAGAACTCGTGGTGCTGGGCACTGCTGCTGCTGCGGCAGCTGGCAACCTGACTTGTATCGTCGCGAT
CGGAAATGAGAACAGGGGCATCTTGAGCCCCTGCGGACGGTGCCGACAGGTGCTTCTCGATCTGCATCCT
GGGATCAAAGCCATAGTGAAGGACAGTGATGGACAGCCGACGGCAGTTGGGATTCGTGAATTGCTGCCCT
CTGGTTATGTGTGGGAGGGCGGATCCGGAGCTACTAACTTCAGCCTGCTGAAGCAGGCCGGAGACGTGGA
GGAGAACCCTGGACCTTCTAGAATAACTTCGTATAGCATACATTATACGAACGGTAGCACGCGTGGAGGT
GGCGGTTCCGGCAAGCCCATCCCCAACCCCCTGCTGGGCCTGGACAGCACCGGAGGTGGCGGATCAATGT
TCAAGAACCTGATCTGGCTGAAGGAGGTGGACAGCACCCAGGAGAGACTGAAGGAGTGGAACGTGTCCTA
CGGCACCGCCCTGGTGGCCGACAGACAGACCAAGGGCAGAGGCGGCCCCGGCAGAAAGTGGCTGAGCCAG
GAGGGCGGCCTGTACTTCAGCTTCCTGCTGAACCCCAAGGAGTTCGAGAACCTGCTGCAGCTGCCCCTGG
TGCTGGGCCTGAGCGTGAGCGAGGCCCTGGAGGAGATCACCGAGATCCCCTTCAGCCTGAAGTGGCCCAA
CGACGTGTACTTCCAGGAGAAGAAGGTGAGCGGCGTGCTGTGCGAGCTGAGCAAGGACAAGCTGATCGTG
GGCATCGGCATCAACGTGAACCAGAGAGAGATCCCCGAGGAGATCAAGGACAGAGCCACCACCCTGTACG
AGATCACCGGCAAGGACTGGGACAGAAAGGAGGTGCTGCTGAAGGTGCTGAAGAGAATCAGCGAGAACCT
GAAGAAGTTCAAGGAGAAGGGTGGAGGCGGATCTCTCGAGGGAGGAAGCGGAGGATCTGGCGGTACCAAG
CTTGGCGTAATCATGGTCATAGCTGTTTCCTGTGTGAAATTGTTATCCGCTCACAATTCCACACAACATA
CGAGCCGGAAGCATAAAGTGTAAAGCCTGGGGTGCCTAATGAGTGAGCTAACTCACATTAATTGCGTTGC
GCTCACTGCCCGCTTTCCAGTCGGGAAACCTGTCGTGCCAGCTGCATTAATGAATCGGCCAACGCGCGGG
GAGAGGCGGTTTGCGTATTGGGCGCTCTTCCGCTTCCTCGCTCACTGACTCGCTGCGCTCGGTCGTTCGG
CTGCGGCGAGCGGTATCAGCTCACTCAAAGGCGGTAATACGGTTATCCACAGAATCAGGGGATAACGCAG
GAAAGAACATGTGAGCAAAAGGCCAGCAAAAGGCCAGGAACCGTAAAAAGGCCGCGTTGCTGGCGTTTTT
CCATAGGCTCCGCCCCCCTGACGAGCATCACAAAAATCGACGCTCAAGTCAGAGGTGGCGAAACCCGACA
GGACTATAAAGATACCAGGCGTTTCCCCCTGGAAGCTCCCTCGTGCGCTCTCCTGTTCCGACCCTGCCGC
TTACCGGATACCTGTCCGCCTTTCTCCCTTCGGGAAGCGTGGCGCTTTCTCATAGCTCACGCTGTAGGTA
TCTCAGTTCGGTGTAGGTCGTTCGCTCCAAGCTGGGCTGTGTGCACGAACCCCCCGTTCAGCCCGACCGC
TGCGCCTTATCCGGTAACTATCGTCTTGAGTCCAACCCGGTAAGACACGACTTATCGCCACTGGCAGCAG
CCACTGGTAACAGGATTAGCAGAGCGAGGTATGTAGGCGGTGCTACAGAGTTCTTGAAGTGGTGGCCTAA
CTACGGCTACACTAGAAGAACAGTATTTGGTATCTGCGCTCTGCTGAAGCCAGTTACCTTCGGAAAAAGA
GTTGGTAGCTCTTGATCCGGCAAACAAACCACCGCTGGTAGCGGTGGTTTTTTTGTTTGCAAGCAGCAGA
TTACGCGCAGAAAAAAAGGATCTCAAGAAGATCCTTTGATCTTTTCTACGGGGTCTGACGCTCAGTGGAA
CGAAAACTCACGTTAAGGGATTTTGGTCATGAGATTATCAAAAAGGATCTTCACCTAGATCCTTTTAAAT
TAAAAATGAAGTTTTAAATCAATCTAAAGTATATATGAGTAAACTTGGTCTGACAGTTACCAATGCTTAA
TCAGTGAGGCACCTATCTCAGCGATCTGTCTATTTCGTTCATCCATAGTTGCCTGACTCCCCGTCGTGTA
GATAACTACGATACGGGAGGGCTTACCATCTGGCCCCAGTGCTGCAATGATACCGCGAGACCCACGCTCA
CCGGCTCCAGATTTATCAGCAATAAACCAGCCAGCCGGAAGGGCCGAGCGCAGAAGTGGTCCTGCAACTT
TATCCGCCTCCATCCAGTCTATTAATTGTTGCCGGGAAGCTAGAGTAAGTAGTTCGCCAGTTAATAGTTT
GCGCAACGTTGTTGCCATTGCTACAGGCATCGTGGTGTCACGCTCGTCGTTTGGTATGGCTTCATTCAGC
TCCGGTTCCCAACGATCAAGGCGAGTTACATGATCCCCCATGTTGTGCAAAAAAGCGGTTAGCTCCTTCG
GTCCTCCGATCGTTGTCAGAAGTAAGTTGGCCGCAGTGTTATCACTCATGGTTATGGCAGCACTGCATAA
TTCTCTTACTGTCATGCCATCCGTAAGATGCTTTTCTGTGACTGGTGAGTACTCAACCAAGTCATTCTGA
GAATAGTGTATGCGGCGACCGAGTTGCTCTTGCCCGGCGTCAATACGGGATAATACCGCGCCACATAGCA
GAACTTTAAAAGTGCTCATCATTGGAAAACGTTCTTCGGGGCGAAAACTCTCAAGGATCTTACCGCTGTT
GAGATCCAGTTCGATGTAACCCACTCGTGCACCCAACTGATCTTCAGCATCTTTTACTTTCACCAGCGTT
TCTGGGTGAGCAAAAACAGGAAGGCAAAATGCCGCAAAAAAGGGAATAAGGGCGACACGGAAATGTTGAA
TACTCATACTCTTCCTTTTTCAATATTATTGAAGCATTTATCAGGGTTATTGTCTCATGAGCGGATACAT
ATTTGAATGTATTTAGAAAAATAAACAAATAGGGGTTCCGCGCACATTTCCCCGAAAAGTGCCACCTGAC
GTCTAAGAAACCATTATTATCATGACATTAACCTATAAAAATAGGCGTATCACGAGGCCCTTTCGTC
Features (pLannotate 1.2.2; 14 found; start..end, strand, type, name):
    137..236     +  misc_feature   bom (fragment): basis of mobility region from pBR322
    242..399     -  CDS            lacZα (fragment): LacZα fragment of β-galactosidase; lacZ fragment
    423..456     +  protein_bind   lox71: Left element (LE) mutant of loxP (Araki et al., 2010). Cre-mediated recombination occurs in the 8-bp core sequence (GCATACAT). Cre recombinase
    465..860     +  CDS            BSD: blasticidin S deaminase; Aspergillus terreus BSD; confers resistance to blasticidin
    933..966     +  protein_bind   lox66: Right element (RE) mutant of loxP (Araki et al., 2010). Cre-mediated recombination occurs in the 8-bp core sequence (GCATACAT). Cre recombinase
   1047..1559    +  CDS            BioID2 (fragment): promiscuous R40G mutant of a biotin protein ligase from Aquifex aeolicus (Kim et al., 2016)
   1650..1666    -  protein_bind   lac operator: The lac repressor binds to the lac operator to inhibit transcription in E. coli. This inhibition can be relieved by adding lactose or isopropyl-β-D-thiogalactopyranoside (IPTG). lac repressor encoded by lacI
   1674..1704    -  promoter       lac promoter: promoter for the E. coli lac operon
   1719..1740    -  protein_bind   CAP binding site: CAP binding activates transcription in the presence of cAMP. E. coli catabolite activator protein
   1753..1845    -  CDS            lacI (fragment): lac repressor; lacI; The lac repressor binds to the lac operator to inhibit transcription in E. coli. This inhibition can be relieved by adding lactose or isopropyl-β-D-thiogalactopyranoside (IPTG).
   2028..2616    -  rep_origin     ori: high-copy-number ColE1/pMB1/pBR322/pUC origin of replication
   2787..3647    -  CDS            AmpR: β-lactamase; bla; confers resistance to ampicillin, carbenicillin, and related antibiotics
   3648..3752    -  promoter       AmpR promoter: bla
   3847..35      +  CDS            rop (fragment) (across the origin): Rop protein, which maintains plasmids at low copy number; rop
