[The description below was written by a language model from this plasmid's Addgene catalogue record and pLannotate feature annotations shown in this document.]
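Description:
qTAG-N-Blast-ultraID is an empty donor-cassette plasmid from the qTAG scaffold system for CRISPR-based endogenous tagging in mammalian cells. It is built on the pUC19 backbone and is propagated in E. coli as a high-copy plasmid through the ColE1/pUC origin, with ampicillin selection from the β-lactamase gene and its native promoter. Remnants of the pUC19 lac region (lacZα fragment, lac promoter, lac operator and CAP site) flank the cassette. Short fragments annotated as bom, rop and lacI are backbone vestiges rather than functional parts.

No gene insert is recorded. The payload is a promoterless Blast-2A-ultraID module meant to be knocked in at the N-terminus of a target gene. Users add locus-specific homology arms on either side of the cassette so that it can act as a repair template for a CRISPR-induced break. The feature table shows a blasticidin S deaminase coding sequence bracketed by lox71 and lox66 sites, followed by a biotin ligase region. The annotation software labels this region as a BioID2 fragment, which fits ultraID being a compact promiscuous biotin ligase related to that Aquifex aeolicus enzyme.

The 2A element named in the purpose field is not separately annotated. It would allow the resistance protein and the ultraID-tagged endogenous protein to be made from one transcript driven by the target gene's own promoter, so blasticidin resistance enriches for correct in-frame integrations. The mutant lox sites should permit Cre-mediated removal of the selection marker afterwards. The resulting ultraID fusions are suited to proximity-dependent biotinylation studies of proteins expressed at endogenous levels.
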