Addgene plasmid #207682: qTAG-N-Blast-ultraID
Purpose: (Empty Backbone) Empty N-terminus donor cassette. Integrate homology arms to target the N-terminus insertion of a Blast-2A-ultraID cassette
Depositing lab: Laurence Pelletier. Depositing organization: Sinai Health System. Publication: qTAG: an adaptable plasmid scaffold for CRISPR-based endogenous tagging. Philip R, Sharma A, Matellan L, Erpf AC, Hsu WH, Tkach JM, Wyatt HDM, Pelletier L. EMBO J. 2024 Dec 12. doi: 10.1038/s44318-024-00337-5. PubMed 39668248.
Backbone
  Vector backbone: pUC19
  Backbone manufacturer: Invitrogen
  Backbone size (bp): 2686
  Vector type: Mammalian Expression, CRISPR ; Donor Cassette
  Selectable markers: Blasticidin
Growth in bacteria
  Bacterial resistance: Ampicillin, 100 μg/mL
  Growth temperature: 37°C
  Growth strain: DH5alpha
  Copy number: High Copy
Gene/Insert
  Gene/Insert name: None
Terms and licenses: Academic/Nonprofit Terms; Industry Terms: Not Available to Industry
Depositor comments: Please visit https://www.biorxiv.org/content/10.1101/2023.11.01.565029v3 for bioRxiv preprint.
How to cite: qTAG-N-Blast-ultraID was a gift from Laurence Pelletier (Addgene plasmid # 207682 ; http://n2t.net/addgene:207682 ; RRID:Addgene_207682)
